>Addgene plasmid #141569 | TFORF0301 | addgene full sequence | sequence record 409089 | Addgene NGS Result
TTAATGTAGTCTTATGCAATACTCTTGTAGTCTTGCAACATGGTAACGATGAGTTAGCAACATGCCTTAC
AAGGAGAGAAAAAGCACCGTGCATGCCGATTGGTGGAAGTAAGGTGGTACGATCGTGCCTTATTAGGAAG
GCAACAGACGGGTCTGACATGGATTGGACGAACCACTGAATTGCCGCATTGCAGAGATATTGTATTTAAG
TGCCTAGCTCGATACATAAACGGGTCTCTCTGGTTAGACCAGATCTGAGCCTGGGAGCTCTCTGGCTAAC
TAGGGAACCCACTGCTTAAGCCTCAATAAAGCTTGCCTTGAGTGCTTCAAGTAGTGTGTGCCCGTCTGTT
GTGTGACTCTGGTAACTAGAGATCCCTCAGACCCTTTTAGTCAGTGTGGAAAATCTCTAGCAGTGGCGCC
CGAACAGGGACTTGAAAGCGAAAGGGAAACCAGAGGAGCTCTCTCGACGCAGGACTCGGCTTGCTGAAGC
GCGCACGGCAAGAGGCGAGGGGCGGCGACTGGTGAGTACGCCAAAAATTTTGACTAGCGGAGGCTAGAAG
GAGAGAGATGGGTGCGAGAGCGTCAGTATTAAGCGGGGGAGAATTAGATCGCGATGGGAAAAAATTCGGT
TAAGGCCAGGGGGAAAGAAAAAATATAAATTAAAACATATAGTATGGGCAAGCAGGGAGCTAGAACGATT
CGCAGTTAATCCTGGCCTGTTAGAAACATCAGAAGGCTGTAGACAAATACTGGGACAGCTACAACCATCC
CTTCAGACAGGATCAGAAGAACTTAGATCATTATATAATACAGTAGCAACCCTCTATTGTGTGCATCAAA
GGATAGAGATAAAAGACACCAAGGAAGCTTTAGACAAGATAGAGGAAGAGCAAAACAAAAGTAAGACCAC
CGCACAGCAAGCGGCCGCTGATCTTCAGACCTGGAGGAGGAGATATGAGGGACAATTGGAGAAGTGAATT
ATATAAATATAAAGTAGTAAAAATTGAACCATTAGGAGTAGCACCCACCAAGGCAAAGAGAAGAGTGGTG
CAGAGAGAAAAAAGAGCAGTGGGAATAGGAGCTTTGTTCCTTGGGTTCTTGGGAGCAGCAGGAAGCACTA
TGGGCGCAGCGTCAATGACGCTGACGGTACAGGCCAGACAATTATTGTCTGGTATAGTGCAGCAGCAGAA
CAATTTGCTGAGGGCTATTGAGGCGCAACAGCATCTGTTGCAACTCACAGTCTGGGGCATCAAGCAGCTC
CAGGCAAGAATCCTGGCTGTGGAAAGATACCTAAAGGATCAACAGCTCCTGGGGATTTGGGGTTGCTCTG
GAAAACTCATTTGCACCACTGCTGTGCCTTGGAATGCTAGTTGGAGTAATAAATCTCTGGAACAGATTTG
GAATCACACGACCTGGATGGAGTGGGACAGAGAAATTAACAATTACACAAGCTTAATACACTCCTTAATT
GAAGAATCGCAAAACCAGCAAGAAAAGAATGAACAAGAATTATTGGAATTAGATAAATGGGCAAGTTTGT
GGAATTGGTTTAACATAACAAATTGGCTGTGGTATATAAAATTATTCATAATGATAGTAGGAGGCTTGGT
AGGTTTAAGAATAGTTTTTGCTGTACTTTCTATAGTGAATAGAGTTAGGCAGGGATATTCACCATTATCG
TTTCAGACCCACCTCCCAACCCCGAGGGGACCCATGCATTGCATCTCAATTAGTCAGCAACCAGGTGTGG
AAAGTCCCCAGGCTCCCCAGCAGGCAGAAGTATGCAAAGCATGCGTCTCAATTAGTCAGCAACCATAGTC
CCGCCCCTAACTCCGCCCATCCCGCCCCTAACTCCGCCCAGTTCCGCCCATTCTCCGCCCCATGGCTGAC
TAATTTTTTTTATTTATGCAGAGGCCGAGGCCGCCTCGGCCTCTGAGCTATTCCAGAAGTAGTGAGGAGG
CTTTTTTGGAGGCCTAGGCTTTTGCAAAAAGCTTTCTAGAGGTACCACCGGAGCTTACCATGACCGAGTA
CAAGCCCACGGTGCGCCTCGCCACCCGCGACGACGTCCCCAGGGCCGTACGCACCCTCGCCGCCGCGTTC
GCCGACTACCCCGCCACGCGCCACACCGTCGATCCGGACCGCCACATCGAGCGGGTCACCGAGCTGCAAG
AACTCTTCCTCACGCGCGTCGGGCTCGACATCGGCAAGGTGTGGGTCGCGGACGACGGCGCCGCCGTGGC
GGTCTGGACCACGCCGGAGAGCGTCGAAGCGGGGGCGGTGTTCGCCGAGATCGGCCCGCGCATGGCCGAG
TTGAGCGGTTCCCGGCTGGCCGCGCAGCAACAGATGGAAGGCCTCCTGGCGCCGCACCGGCCCAAGGAGC
CCGCGTGGTTCCTGGCCACCGTCGGCGTCTCGCCCGACCACCAGGGCAAGGGTCTGGGCAGCGCCGTCGT
GCTCCCCGGAGTGGAGGCGGCCGAGCGCGCCGGGGTGCCCGCCTTCCTGGAGACCTCCGCGCCCCGCAAC
CTCCCCTTCTACGAGCGGCTCGGCTTCACCGTCACCGCCGACGTCGAGGTGCCCGAAGGACCGCGCACCT
GGTGCATGACCCGCAAGCCCGGTGCCAGTTAACGAATTCTAGATCTTGAGACAAATGGCAGTATTCATCC
ACAATTTTAAAAGAAAAGGGGGGATTGGGGGGTACAGTGCAGGGGAAAGAATAGTAGACATAATAGCAAC
AGACATACAAACTAAAGAATTACAAAAACAAATTACAAAAATTCAAAATTTTCGGGTTTATTACAGGGAC
AGCAGAGATCCACTTTGGCGCCGGCTCGAGGCCTGCAGGTGCAAAGATGGATAAAGTTTTAAACAGAGAG
GAATCTTTGCAGCTAATGGACCTTCTAGGTCTTGAAAGGAGTGGGAATTGGCTCCGGTGCCCGTCAGTGG
GCAGAGCGCACATCGCCCACAGTCCCCGAGAAGTTGGGGGGAGGGGTCGGCAATTGAACCGGTGCCTAGA
GAAGGTGGCGCGGGGTAAACTGGGAAAGTGATGTCGTGTACTGGCTCCGCCTTTTTCCCGAGGGTGGGGG
AGAACCGTATATAAGTGCAGTAGTCGCCGTGAACGTTCTTTTTCGCAACGGGTTTGCCGCCAGAACACAG
GTAAGTGCCGTGTGTGGTTCCCGCGGGCCTGGCCTCTTTACGGGTTATGGCCCTTGCGTGCCTTGAATTA
CTTCCACCTGGCTGCAGTACGTGATTCTTGATCCCGAGCTTCGGGTTGGAAGTGGGTGGGAGAGTTCGAG
GCCTTGCGCTTAAGGAGCCCCTTCGCCTCGTGCTTGAGTTGAGGCCTGGCCTGGGCGCTGGGGCCGCCGC
GTGCGAATCTGGTGGCACCTTCGCGCCTGTCTCGCTGCTTTCGATAAGTCTCTAGCCATTTAAAATTTTT
GATGACCTGCTGCGACGCTTTTTTTCTGGCAAGATAGTCTTGTAAATGCGGGCCAAGATCTGCACACTGG
TATTTCGGTTTTTGGGGCCGCGGGCGGCGACGGGGCCCGTGCGTCCCAGCGCACATGTTCGGCGAGGCGG
GGCCTGCGAGCGCGGCCACCGAGAATCGGACGGGGGTAGTCTCAAGCTGGCCGGCCTGCTCTGGTGCCTG
GCCTCGCGCCGCCGTGTATCGCCCCGCCCTGGGCGGCAAGGCTGGCCCGGTCGGCACCAGTTGCGTGAGC
GGAAAGATGGCCGCTTCCCGGCCCTGCTGCAGGGAGCTCAAAATGGAGGACGCGGCGCTCGGGAGAGCGG
GCGGGTGAGTCACCCACACAAAGGAAAAGGGCCTTTCCGTCCTCAGCCGTCGCTTCATGTGACTCCACGG
AGTACCGGGCGCCGTCCAGGCACCTCGATTAGTTCTCGAGCTTTTGGAGTACGTCGTCTTTAGGTTGGGG
GGAGGGGTTTTATGCGATGGAGTTTCCCCACACTGAGTGGGTGGAGACTGAAGTTAGGCCAGCTTGGCAC
TTGATGTAATTCTCCTTGGAATTTGCCCTTTTTGAGTTTGGATCTTGGTTCATTCTCAAGCCTCAGACAG
TGGTTCAAAGTTTTTTTCTTCCATTTCAGGTGTCGTGAGGCTAGCACCGCCACCATGAGCAAATGTGCAA
GGAAAAAATATATTAAGACAAATCCAAGACAAATGACCATGGAAACAGTTGAATCCCAGCATGATGGAAG
TATAACAGCTTCTTTGACAGAGAGCAAGTCTGCTCATGTGCAGACTCAGACTGGCCAAAATTCAATCCCT
GCTTTAGCTCAGGTAGCAGCAATTGCAGAGACAGATGAATCTGCAGAATCAGAAGGTGTAATTGATTCTC
ATAAACGTAGAGAAATCCTTTCACGAAGACCCTCTTATAGGAAAATACTGAATGAACTGTCCTCTGATGT
GCCTGGTGTTCCCAAGATTGAAGAAGAGAGATCAGAGGAAGAAGGAACACCACCTAGTATTGCTACCATG
GCAGTACCAACTAGCATATATCAGACTAGCACGGGGCAATACATTGCTATAGCCCAAGGTGGAACAATCC
AGATTTCTAACCCAGGATCTGATGGTGTTCAGGGACTGCAGGCATTAACAATGACAAATTCAGGAGCTCC
TCCACCAGGTGCTACAATTGTACAGTACGCAGCACAATCAGCTGATGGCACACAGCAGTTCTTTGTCCCA
GGCAGCCAGGTTGTTGTTCAAGCTGCCACTGGTGACATGCCAACTTACCAGATCCGAGCTCCTACTGCTG
CTTTGCCACAGGGAGTGGTGATGGCTGCATCGCCCGGAAGTTTGCACAGTCCCCAGCAGCTGGCAGAAGA
AGCAACACGCAAACGAGAGCTGAGGCTAATGAAAAACAGGGAAGCTGCCAAAGAATGTCGACGTCGAAAG
AAAGAATATGTAAAATGTCTGGAGAGCCGAGTTGCAGTGCTGGAAGTCCAGAACAAGAAGCTTATAGAGG
AACTTGAAACCTTGAAAGACATTTGTTCTCCCAAAACAGATTACTAGTAATGAACTAGTCCGTAACTTGA
AAGTATTTCGATTTCTTGGCTTTATATATCTTGTGGAAAGGACGAGATGGGATTCGAGACTTGCTCTTGA
CGCGTTAAGTCGACAATCAACCTCTGGATTACAAAATTTGTGAAAGATTGACTGGTATTCTTAACTATGT
TGCTCCTTTTACGCTATGTGGATACGCTGCTTTAATGCCTTTGTATCATGCTATTGCTTCCCGTATGGCT
TTCATTTTCTCCTCCTTGTATAAATCCTGGTTGCTGTCTCTTTATGAGGAGTTGTGGCCCGTTGTCAGGC
AACGTGGCGTGGTGTGCACTGTGTTTGCTGACGCAACCCCCACTGGTTGGGGCATTGCCACCACCTGTCA
GCTCCTTTCCGGGACTTTCGCTTTCCCCCTCCCTATTGCCACGGCGGAACTCATCGCCGCCTGCCTTGCC
CGCTGCTGGACAGGGGCTCGGCTGTTGGGCACTGACAATTCCGTGGTGTTGTCGGGGAAATCATCGTCCT
TTCCTTGGCTGCTCGCCTGTGTTGCCACCTGGATTCTGCGCGGGACGTCCTTCTGCTACGTCCCTTCGGC
CCTCAATCCAGCGGACCTTCCTTCCCGCGGCCTGCTGCCGGCTCTGCGGCCTCTTCCGCGTCTTCGCCTT
CGCCCTCAGACGAGTCGGATCTCCCTTTGGGCCGCCTCCCCGCGTCGACTTTAAGACCAATGACTTACAA
GGCAGCTGTAGATCTTAGCCACTTTTTAAAAGAAAAGGGGGGACTGGAAGGGCTAATTCACTCCCAACGA
AGACAAGATCTGCTTTTTGCTTGTACTGGGTCTCTCTGGTTAGACCAGATCTGAGCCTGGGAGCTCTCTG
GCTAACTAGGGAACCCACTGCTTAAGCCTCAATAAAGCTTGCCTTGAGTGCTTCAAGTAGTGTGTGCCCG
TCTGTTGTGTGACTCTGGTAACTAGAGATCCCTCAGACCCTTTTAGTCAGTGTGGAAAATCTCTAGCAGT
ACGTATAGTAGTTCATGTCATCTTATTATTCAGTATTTATAACTTGCAAAGAAATGAATATCAGAGAGTG
AGAGGAACTTGTTTATTGCAGCTTATAATGGTTACAAATAAAGCAATAGCATCACAAATTTCACAAATAA
AGCATTTTTTTCACTGCATTCTAGTTGTGGTTTGTCCAAACTCATCAATGTATCTTATCATGTCTGGCTC
TAGCTATCCCGCCCCTAACTCCGCCCATCCCGCCCCTAACTCCGCCCAGTTCCGCCCATTCTCCGCCCCA
TGGCTGACTAATTTTTTTTATTTATGCAGAGGCCGAGGCCGCCTCGGCCTCTGAGCTATTCCAGAAGTAG
TGAGGAGGCTTTTTTGGAGGCCTAGGGACGTACCCAATTCGCCCTATAGTGAGTCGTATTACGCGCGCTC
ACTGGCCGTCGTTTTACAACGTCGTGACTGGGAAAACCCTGGCGTTACCCAACTTAATCGCCTTGCAGCA
CATCCCCCTTTCGCCAGCTGGCGTAATAGCGAAGAGGCCCGCACCGATCGCCCTTCCCAACAGTTGCGCA
GCCTGAATGGCGAATGGG
[124 nt withheld, positions 6599-6722]
C
[91 nt withheld, positions 6724-6814]
A
[49 nt withheld, positions 6816-6864]
CCTTTGACGTTGGAGTCCACGTTCTTT
[37 nt withheld, positions 6892-6928]
ACCCTATCTCGGTCTATTCTTTTGATTTATAAGGGATTTTGCCGATTTCGGCCTATTGGTTAAAAAATGA
GCTGATTTAACAAAAATTTAACGCGAATTTTAACAAAATATTAACGCTTACAATTTAGGTGGCACTTTTC
GGGGAAATGTGCGCGGAACCCCTATTTGTTTATTTTTCTAAATACATTCAAATATGTATCCGCTCATGAG
ACAATAACCCTGATAAATGCTTCAATAATATTGAAAAAGGAAGAGTATGAGTATTCAACATTTCCGTGTC
GCCCTTATTCCCTTTTTTGCGGCATTTTGCCTTCCTGTTTTTGCTCACCCAGAAACGCTGGTGAAAGTAA
AAGATGCTGAAGATCAGTTGGGTGCACGAGTGGGTTACATCGAACTGGATCTCAACAGCGGTAAGATCCT
TGAGAGTTTTCGCCCCGAAGAACGTTTTCCAATGATGAGCACTTTTAAAGTTCTGCTATGTGGCGCGGTA
TTATCCCGTATTGACGCCGGGCAAGAGCAACTCGGTCGCCGCATACACTATTCTCAGAATGACTTGGTTG
AGTACTCACCAGTCACAGAAAAGCATCTTACGGATGGCATGACAGTAAGAGAATTATGCAGTGCTGCCAT
AACCATGAGTGATAACACTGCGGCCAACTTACTTCTGACAACGATCGGAGGACCGAAGGAGCTAACCGCT
TTTTTGCACAACATGGGGGATCATGTAACTCGCCTTGATCGTTGGGAACCGGAGCTGAATGAAGCCATAC
CAAACGACGAGCGTGACACCACGATGCCTGTAGCAATGGCAACAACGTTGCGCAAACTATTAACTGGCGA
ACTACTTACTCTAGCTTCCCGGCAACAATTAATAGACTGGATGGAGGCGGATAAAGTTGCAGGACCACTT
CTGCGCTCGGCCCTTCCGGCTGGCTGGTTTATTGCTGATAAATCTGGAGCCGGTGAGCGTGGGTCTCGCG
GTATCATTGCAGCACTGGGGCCAGATGGTAAGCCCTCCCGTATCGTAGTTATCTACACGACGGGGAGTCA
GGCAACTATGGATGAACGAAATAGACAGATCGCTGAGATAGGTGCCTCACTGATTAAGCATTGGTAACTG
TCAGACCAAGTTTACTCATATATACTTTAGATTGATTTAAAACTTCATTTTTAATTTAAAAGGATCTAGG
TGAAGATCCTTTTTGATAATCTCATGACCAAAATCCCTTAACGTGAGTTTTCGTTCCACTGAGCGTCAGA
CCCCGTAGAAAAGATCAAAGGATCTTCTTGAGATCCTTTTTTTCTGCGCGTAATCTGCTGCTTGCAAACA
AAAAAACCACCGCTACCAGCGGTGGTTTGTTTGCCGGATCAAGAGCTACCAACTCTTTTTCCGAAGGTAA
CTGGCTTCAGCAGAGCGCAGATACCAAATACTGTTCTTCTAGTGTAGCCGTAGTTAGGCCACCACTTCAA
GAACTCTGTAGCACCGCCTACATACCTCGCTCTGCTAATCCTGTTACCAGTGGCTGCTGCCAGTGGCGAT
AAGTCGTGTCTTACCGGGTTGGACTCAAGACGATAGTTACCGGATAAGGCGCAGCGGTCGGGCTGAACGG
GGGGTTCGTGCACACAGCCCAGCTTGGAGCGAACGACCTACACCGAACTGAGATACCTACAGCGTGAGCT
ATGAGAAAGCGCCACGCTTCCCGAAGGGAGAAAGGCGGACAGGTATCCGGTAAGCGGCAGGGTCGGAACA
GGAGAGCGCACGAGGGAGCTTCCAGGGGGAAACGCCTGGTATCTTTATAGTCCTGTCGGGTTTCGCCACC
TCTGACTTGAGCGTCGATTTTTGTGATGCTCGTCAGGGGGGCGGAGCCTATGGAAAAACGCCAGCAACGC
GGCCTTTTTACGGTTCCTGGCCTTTTGCTGGCCTTTTGCTCACATGTTCTTTCCTGCGTTATCCCCTGAT
TCTGTGGATAACCGTATTACCGCCTTTGAGTGAGCTGATACCGCTCGCCGCAGCCGAACGACCGAGCGCA
GCGAGTCAGTGAGCGAGGAAGCGGAAGAGCGCCCAATACGCAAACCGCCTCTCCCCGCGCGTTGGCCGAT
TCATTAATGCAGCTGGCACGACAGGTTTCCCGACTGGAAAGCGGGCAGTGAGCGCAACGCAATTAATGTG
AGTTAGCTCACTCATTAGGCACCCCAGGCTTTACACTTTATGCTTCCGGCTCGTATGTTGTGTGGAATTG
TGAGCGGATAACAATTTCACACAGGAAACAGCTATGACCATGATTACGCCAAGCGCGCAATTAACCCTCA
CTAAAGGGAACAAAAGCTGGAGCTGCAAGC
Features (pLannotate 1.2.2; 31 found; start..end, strand, type, name):
      5..231     +  promoter       RSV promoter: Rous sarcoma virus enhancer/promoter
    232..412     +  LTR            5' LTR (truncated): truncated 5' long terminal repeat (LTR) from HIV-1
    459..584     +  misc_feature   HIV-1 Ψ: packaging signal of human immunodeficiency virus type 1
    568..931     +  CDS            HIV-1 gag (fragment): gag protein from human immunodeficiency virus 1; gag
   1077..1310    +  misc_feature   RRE: The Rev response element (RRE) of HIV-1 allows for Rev-dependent mRNA export from the nucleus to the cytoplasm.
   1687..1713    +  CDS            Rev (fragment): human immunodeficiency virus 1 (HIV-1) Rev protein; rev; enhances nuclear export of unspliced and incompletely spliced viral mRNAs
   1720..1743    +  promoter       SV40 promoter (fragment): SV40 early promoter
   1744..1815    +  promoter       SV40 promoter (fragment): SV40 enhancer and early promoter
   1839..1974    +  rep_origin     SV40 ori: SV40 origin of replication
   2020..2616    +  CDS            PuroR (fragment): puromycin N-acetyltransferase; pac from Streptomyces; confers resistance to puromycin
   2665..2782    +  misc_feature   cPPT/CTS: central polypurine tract and central termination sequence of HIV-1
   2847..2913    +  CDS            small t antigen (fragment): SV40 (simian virus 40) small t antigen
   2920..4098    +  promoter       EF-1α promoter: strong constitutive promoter for human elongation factor EF-1α
   4163..5014    +  CDS            CREM (fragment): CREM_HUMAN - Experimental evidence at protein level: Swiss-Prot protein existence level 1. [Isoform 6]: May play a role in the regulation of the circadian clock: acts as a transcriptional repressor of the core circadian component PER1 by directly binding to cAMP response elements in its promoter. From Homo sapiens (Human).
   5030..5083    +  promoter       U6 promoter (fragment): RNA polymerase III promoter for human U6 snRNA
   5125..5713    +  misc_feature   WPRE: woodchuck hepatitis virus posttranscriptional regulatory element
   5764..5783    +  misc_feature   cPPT/CTS (fragment): central polypurine tract and central termination sequence of HIV-1
   5785..6018    +  LTR            3' LTR (ΔU3): self-inactivating 3' long terminal repeat (LTR) from HIV-1
   6096..6217    +  polyA_signal   SV40 poly(A) signal: SV40 polyadenylation signal
   6257..6392    +  rep_origin     SV40 ori: SV40 origin of replication
   6413..6431    -  promoter       T7 promoter: promoter for bacteriophage T7 RNA polymerase
   6439..6594    +  CDS            lacZα (fragment): LacZα fragment of β-galactosidase; lacZ fragment
   6599..7027    +  rep_origin     f1 ori (sequence partly withheld): f1 bacteriophage origin of replication; arrow indicates direction of (+) strand synthesis
   7080..7184    +  promoter       AmpR promoter: bla
   7185..8045    +  CDS            AmpR: β-lactamase; bla; confers resistance to ampicillin, carbenicillin, and related antibiotics
   8216..8804    +  rep_origin     ori: high-copy-number ColE1/pMB1/pBR322/pUC origin of replication
   8987..9079    +  CDS            lacI (fragment): lac repressor; lacI; The lac repressor binds to the lac operator to inhibit transcription in E. coli. This inhibition can be relieved by adding lactose or isopropyl-β-D-thiogalactopyranoside (IPTG).
   9092..9113    +  protein_bind   CAP binding site: CAP binding activates transcription in the presence of cAMP. E. coli catabolite activator protein
   9128..9158    +  promoter       lac promoter: promoter for the E. coli lac operon
   9166..9182    +  protein_bind   lac operator: The lac repressor binds to the lac operator to inhibit transcription in E. coli. This inhibition can be relieved by adding lactose or isopropyl-β-D-thiogalactopyranoside (IPTG). lac repressor encoded by lacI
   9227..9245    +  promoter       T3 promoter: promoter for bacteriophage T3 RNA polymerase
