[The description below was written by a language model from this plasmid's Addgene catalogue record and pLannotate feature annotations shown in this document.]
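Description:
TFORF0301 is a third-generation-style, self-inactivating lentiviral expression plasmid built on the pLX_TRC317 backbone and designed to overexpress the human transcription factor CREM (cAMP responsive element modulator) in mammalian cells. It is propagated in E. coli through a high-copy ColE1/pUC-type origin with ampicillin selection (AmpR); an f1 origin and remnants of a lac/lacZα cloning region with flanking T3 and T7 promoters are also present in the bacterial portion. The depositor notes that the plasmid can recombine, which is a common issue for LTR-containing vectors.

The viral genome is transcribed from an RSV promoter fused to a truncated HIV-1 5' LTR and carries the Ψ packaging signal, a partial gag sequence, the Rev response element, a cPPT/CTS element, a WPRE and a ΔU3 3' LTR followed by an SV40 polyadenylation signal. Within this unit, an SV40 early promoter/origin region lies upstream of the puromycin N-acetyltransferase gene, allowing selection of transduced cells. A separate EF-1α promoter lies upstream of the CREM ORF, which was made by gene synthesis. The WPRE downstream of the ORF enhances transcript stability and expression. The catalogue lists the insert at about 1 kb, whereas the annotated CREM match covers roughly 850 bp. The remainder presumably includes flanking sequence and the unique 24-bp barcode, which is described in the record but not annotated as a feature. A short U6 promoter fragment annotated just after the ORF is probably residual backbone sequence.

The construct belongs to a barcoded transcription factor ORF collection. The barcode lets each factor be identified in pooled overexpression screens, such as those probing directed differentiation.
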