Addgene plasmid #141569: TFORF0301
Purpose: Lentiviral vector for overexpressing the CREM transcription factor ORF with a unique 24-bp barcode. Barcodes facilitate identification of transcription factors in pooled screens.
Depositing lab: Feng Zhang. Depositing organization: Broad Institute. Publication: A transcription factor atlas of directed differentiation. Joung J, Ma S, Tay T, Geiger-Schuller KR, Kirchgatterer PC, Verdine VK, Guo B, Arias-Garcia MA, Allen WE, Singh A, Kuksenko O, Abudayyeh OO, Gootenberg JS, Fu Z, Macrae RK, Buenrostro JD, Regev A, Zhang F. Cell. 2023 Jan 5;186(1):209-229.e26. doi: 10.1016/j.cell.2022.11.026. PubMed 36608654.
Backbone
  Vector backbone: pLX_TRC317
  Backbone manufacturer: Broad Institute Genetic Perturbation Platform
  Backbone size w/o insert (bp): 8264
  Vector type: Mammalian Expression, Lentiviral
  Selectable markers: Puromycin
Growth in bacteria
  Bacterial resistance: Ampicillin, 100 μg/mL
  Growth temperature: 37°C
  Growth strain: NEB Stable
  Copy number: High Copy
Gene/Insert
  Gene/Insert name: CREM
  Species: H. sapiens (human)
  Insert size (bp): 1004
  Entrez Gene: CREM (a.k.a. CREM-2, ICER, hCREM-2)
  Promoter: EF1a
  Cloning method: Unknown
  Sequencing primers: 5′ GGGTGGAGACTGAAGTTAGGCCAG; 3′ CACATAGCGTAAAAGGAGCAACATAG
Terms and licenses: Academic/Nonprofit Terms; Industry Terms: Not Available to Industry
Depositor comments: XM_006717378,NM_181571,ENST00000345491 . The transcription factor ORF portion of this plasmid was synthesized by Genewiz. Please test multiple small colonies in case of plasmid recombination. To make this collection available in a timely manner, a portion of this collection was not fully sequenced by Addgene. If an Addgene verified full plasmid sequence is not available, please contact us prior to placing an order to request the full sequence.
How to cite: TFORF0301 was a gift from Feng Zhang (Addgene plasmid # 141569 ; http://n2t.net/addgene:141569 ; RRID:Addgene_141569)
