>Addgene plasmid #141569 | TFORF0301 | depositor partial sequence | sequence record 276844 | Insert
ACCGCCACCATGAGCAAATGTGCAAGGAAAAAATATATTAAGACAAATCCAAGACAAATGACCATGGAAA
CAGTTGAATCCCAGCATGATGGAAGTATAACAGCTTCTTTGACAGAGAGCAAGTCTGCTCATGTGCAGAC
TCAGACTGGCCAAAATTCAATCCCTGCTTTAGCTCAGGTAGCAGCAATTGCAGAGACAGATGAATCTGCA
GAATCAGAAGGTGTAATTGATTCTCATAAACGTAGAGAAATCCTTTCACGAAGACCCTCTTATAGGAAAA
TACTGAATGAACTGTCCTCTGATGTGCCTGGTGTTCCCAAGATTGAAGAAGAGAGATCAGAGGAAGAAGG
AACACCACCTAGTATTGCTACCATGGCAGTACCAACTAGCATATATCAGACTAGCACGGGGCAATACATT
GCTATAGCCCAAGGTGGAACAATCCAGATTTCTAACCCAGGATCTGATGGTGTTCAGGGACTGCAGGCAT
TAACAATGACAAATTCAGGAGCTCCTCCACCAGGTGCTACAATTGTACAGTACGCAGCACAATCAGCTGA
TGGCACACAGCAGTTCTTTGTCCCAGGCAGCCAGGTTGTTGTTCAAGCTGCCACTGGTGACATGCCAACT
TACCAGATCCGAGCTCCTACTGCTGCTTTGCCACAGGGAGTGGTGATGGCTGCATCGCCCGGAAGTTTGC
ACAGTCCCCAGCAGCTGGCAGAAGAAGCAACACGCAAACGAGAGCTGAGGCTAATGAAAAACAGGGAAGC
TGCCAAAGAATGTCGACGTCGAAAGAAAGAATATGTAAAATGTCTGGAGAGCCGAGTTGCAGTGCTGGAA
GTCCAGAACAAGAAGCTTATAGAGGAACTTGAAACCTTGAAAGACATTTGTTCTCCCAAAACAGATTACT
AGTAATGAACTAGTCCGTAACTTGAAAGTATTTCGATTTCTTGGCTTTATATATCTTGTGGAAAGGACGA
GATGGGATTCGAGACTTGCTCTTG
