>Addgene plasmid #141569 | TFORF0301 | depositor partial sequence | sequence record 276845 | Barcode
GATGGGATTCGAGACTTGCTCTTG
